Addgene plasmid #53472: pUASp YFP Rab11 CA
Depositing lab: Matthew Scott. Depositing organization: Stanford University. Publication: Thirty-one flavors of Drosophila rab proteins. Zhang J, Schulze KL, Hiesinger PR, Suyama K, Wang S, Fish M, Acar M, Hoskins RA, Bellen HJ, Scott MP. Genetics. 2007 Jun;176(2):1307-22. Epub 2007 Apr 3. 10.1534/genetics.106.066761 PubMed 17409086.
Backbone
  Vector backbone: pUASp
  Vector type: Insect Expression
Growth in bacteria
  Bacterial resistance: Ampicillin, 100 μg/mL
  Growth temperature: 37°C
  Growth strain: DH5alpha
  Copy number: Unknown
Gene/Insert
  Gene/Insert name: Rab11
  Species: D. melanogaster (fly)
  Mutation: Q70L
  Entrez Gene: Rab11 (a.k.a. Dmel_CG5771, AAF55850, CG5771, DRAB11, DRab11, Dm Rab11, DmRab11, Dmel\CG5771, Drab11, O18335, RAB11, Rab 11, Rab-11, Rab-r11, dRab11, l(3)93Bi, l(3)j2D1, rab-11, rab11, rlr7)
  Promoter: GAL4
  Tag / fusion protein: YFP (N terminal on backbone)
  Cloning method: Gateway Cloning
  Sequencing primers: 5′ EGFP-C; 3′ pUASp-3 (5'-AGGTTTAACCAGGGGATGCT-3')
Terms and licenses: Academic/Nonprofit Terms; Industry Terms: Not Available to Industry
How to cite: pUASp YFP Rab11 CA was a gift from Matthew Scott (Addgene plasmid # 53472 ; http://n2t.net/addgene:53472 ; RRID:Addgene_53472)
