[The description below was written by a language model from this plasmid's Addgene catalogue record.]
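Description:
pUASp YFP Rab11 CA is a Drosophila (insect) expression plasmid built on the pUASp backbone, a vector designed for GAL4-responsive transgene expression in flies. It is propagated in E. coli under ampicillin selection; the record gives no copy number and includes no feature table, so the bacterial origin, any fly transformation marker and other backbone elements are not documented here.

The insert is Drosophila melanogaster Rab11, a small GTPase of the Rab family generally associated with recycling endosome trafficking, carrying the Q70L substitution. The "CA" in the name stands for constitutively active: glutamine-to-leucine changes at this conserved position in Rab and Ras-like GTPases typically impair GTP hydrolysis and so hold the protein in its GTP-bound, active state. The coding sequence was introduced by Gateway recombination and is fused at its N terminus to YFP supplied by the backbone, an arrangement that leaves the Rab C terminus free, where Rab proteins are normally prenylated for membrane attachment. The promoter field lists GAL4, meaning that transcription depends on upstream activating sequences bound by the yeast GAL4 activator, so expression occurs only in tissues where a GAL4 driver is present. The pUASp design is generally chosen because it supports expression in the female germline as well as in somatic tissues.

The construct belongs to a collection of tagged Drosophila Rab variants and is suited to generating transgenic flies in which the localisation of fluorescent, activated Rab11 can be imaged and the consequences of locked-on Rab11 activity for membrane trafficking examined in a tissue-specific manner.
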