>Addgene plasmid #53472 | pUASp YFP Rab11 CA | addgene partial sequence | sequence record 87558 | EGFP-C 5'-CATGGTCCTGCTGGAGTTCGTG-3'
GACGAGCTGTACAAGTCCGGACTCAGATCTCGAGCTCAAGCTTCGAATTCTGCAGTCGACGGTACCGCGG
GCCCGGGATCATCAACAAGTTTGTACAAAAAAGCAGGCTTAATGGGTGCAAGAGAAGACGAGTACGATTA
TCTGTTCAAAGTTGTCCTTATCGGTGACTCCGGTGTTGGCAAAAGTAATTTGCTCTCACGTTTCACGCGC
AATGAATTCAACTTGGAGTCCAAGTCGACGATTGGCGTTGAGTTTGCAACGCGCAGCATAGAGGTCGATG
GCAAAACAATTAAAGCGCAAATCTGGGATACGGCCGGCCTAGAGCGTTATCGCGCCATCACCTCTGCCTA
CTACCGCGGTGCCGTGGGGGCCCTGCTCGTCTATGACATTGCCAAGCATCTGACCTACGAGAACGTGGAG
CGGTGGCTGCGGGAATTGCGCGACCATGCCGACCAGAACATCGTCATCATGCTGGTGGGCAACAAGTCCG
ACTTGCGGCACTTGCGCTCCGTGCCCACGGACGAGGCGAAGCTGTTTGCCGAGCGCAACGGCTTGAGTTT
CATAGAAACCTCGGCCCTCGACTCAACGAACGTTGAAACGGCATTCCAGAACATACTCACAGAGATCTAT
CGCATTGTGTCGCAGAAACAGATCAGAGATCCGCCGGAAGGCGACGTCATCCGCCCGTCGAACGTGGAGC
CCATCGACGTAAAGCCGACTGTCACCGCCGATGTGCGCAAACAGTGCTGTCAGTGAAACCCAGCTTTCTT
GTACAAAGTGGTTGATGATCCTCTAGAGTCGACCTCGAACGTTAACGTTAACGTAACGTTAACTCGAGGA
GCTTGATAACATTATACCTAAACC
